Addgene plasmid #105390: pJOG639
Purpose: Synthetic biology
Depositing lab: Johannes Stuttmann. Depositing organization: Martin-Luther-Universitaet Halle-Wittenberg. Publication: Peripheral infrastructure vectors and an extended set of plant parts for the Modular Cloning system. Gantner J, Ordon J, Ilse T, Kretschmer C, Gruetzner R, Lofke C, Dagdas Y, Burstenbinder K, Marillonnet S, Stuttmann J. PLoS One. 2018 May 30;13(5):e0197185. doi: 10.1371/journal.pone.0197185. eCollection 2018. PubMed 29847550.
Backbone
  Vector backbone: pAGM1251 (Engler et al., 2014)
  Vector type: Synthetic Biology
Growth in bacteria
  Bacterial resistance: Spectinomycin, 50 μg/mL
  Growth temperature: 37°C
  Growth strain: DH5alpha
  Copy number: High Copy
Gene/Insert
  Gene/Insert name: promotor CaBs3 (1000bp), variant
  Mutation: TALE-binding site; BsaI/ BpiI restriction sites removed
  Cloning method: Restriction Enzyme; 5′ cloning site BpiI (destroyed during cloning); 3′ cloning site BpiI (destroyed during cloning)
  Sequencing primers: 5′ CTTTGAGTGAGCTGATACCG; 3′ GGGTTCCGCGCACATTTC
Terms and licenses: Academic/Nonprofit Terms; Industry Terms: Not Available to Industry
How to cite: pJOG639 was a gift from Johannes Stuttmann (Addgene plasmid # 105390 ; http://n2t.net/addgene:105390 ; RRID:Addgene_105390)
