[The description below was written by a language model from this plasmid's Addgene catalogue record and pLannotate feature annotations shown in this document.]
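Description:
pJOG639 is a small (about 3.3 kb) synthetic biology plasmid from a collection of plant parts built for the Modular Cloning (MoClo) Golden Gate system. It is based on the backbone pAGM1251 and serves as a storage vector for a standardised promoter module rather than as an expression construct in its own right. It is maintained in E. coli at high copy number through a ColE1/pUC-type origin of replication and is selected with spectinomycin. Resistance is conferred by the aadA aminoglycoside adenylyltransferase gene, which lies downstream of a bla-type (AmpR) promoter. The short integrase and gentamicin acetyltransferase fragments annotated just upstream of aadA are probably remnants of the integron-derived cassette from which this marker was taken, not functional genes.

The insert is recorded as a roughly 1000 bp variant of the CaBs3 promoter. The listed modifications concern a TALE-binding site and the removal of internal BsaI and BpiI recognition sites. Removing these sites ("domestication") is needed so that the part survives the type IIS restriction-ligation reactions used in hierarchical MoClo assembly. The fragment was cloned through BpiI sites that were destroyed in the process. The record does not describe the exact change made to the TALE-binding site or the fusion overhangs that flank the module.

The automated feature table does not annotate the promoter itself. The only hit within the insert region is a short fragment matched to an Arabidopsis RCL1 protein, most likely a spurious similarity rather than a real coding element. The stated purpose is simply synthetic biology, consistent with use as a promoter part for assembling plant transcription units, presumably ones responsive to a TAL effector.
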