Features (pLannotate 1.2.2; 6 found; start..end, strand, type, name):
    513..677     +  CDS            RCL1_ARATH (fragment): Experimental evidence at transcript level: Swiss-Prot protein existence level 2. Does not have cyclase activity. Plays a role in 40S- ribosomal-subunit biogenesis in the early pre-rRNA processing steps at sites A0, A1 and A2 that are required for proper maturation of the 18S RNA (By similarity). From Arabidopsis thaliana (Mouse-ear cress).
   1690..1794    +  promoter       AmpR promoter: bla
   1785..1865    -  CDS            int (fragment): INT2_ECOLX - Protein inferred from homology: Swiss-Prot protein existence level 3. Putative integrase believed to be involved in the insertion of antibiotic resistance genes into plasmids and transposons. From Escherichia coli.
   1953..2009    +  CDS            GmR (fragment): gentamycin acetyltransferase; aacC1; confers resistance to gentamycin
   2016..2804    +  CDS            aadA: S3AD_ECOLX - Experimental evidence at protein level: Swiss-Prot protein existence level 1. Mediates bacterial resistance to the antibiotics streptomycin and spectinomycin. From Escherichia coli.
   2978..301     +  rep_origin     ori (across the origin): high-copy-number ColE1/pMB1/pBR322/pUC origin of replication
>Addgene plasmid #105390 | pJOG639 | addgene full sequence | sequence record 206715 | Addgene NGS Result
GTTACCGGATAAGGCGCAGCGGTCGGGCTGAACGGGGGGTTCGTGCACACAGCCCAGCTTGGAGCGAACG
ACCTACACCGAACTGAGATACCTACAGCGTGAGCTATGAGAAAGCGCCACGCTTCCCGAAGGGAGAAAGG
CGGACAGGTATCCGGTAAGCGGCAGGGTCGGAACAGGAGAGCGCACGAGGGAGCTTCCAGGGGGAAACGC
CTGGTATCTTTATAGTCCTGTCGGGTTTCGCCACCTCTGACTTGAGCGTCGATTTTTGTGATGCTCGTCA
GGGGGGCGGAGCCTATGGAAAAACGCCAGCAACGCGGCCTTTTTACGGTTCCTGGCCTTTTGCTGGCCTT
TTGCTCACATGTTCTTTCCTGCGTTATCCCCTGATTCTGTGGATAACCGTATTACCGCCTTTGAGTGAGC
TGATACCGCTCGCCGCAGCCGAACGACCGAGCGCAGCGAGTCAGTGAGCGAGGAAGCGGAAGAGCGCCCA
ATACGCAAACCGCCTCTCCCCGCGCGTTGGCCGATTCATTAATCACTCTGTGGTCTCAGGAGCAGCATTA
AGGCACATCAGAGATTTTTTGGGTGTTAAGTTTGTCATGAAACCTGATGCCTCCACAGGAACTGTCAATC
TCATGTGTCTTGGCTCTGGTTTTCAGAATTTATCCAGAAAAGTATCATGATAAATTAATGGTGTCTGTGT
TTGGTGGCTTAGAGTGACGGCTAGATCAACATCTTTGGGATGCCTTGTGGAGTGAAATCAAGCATACTTT
ATCATAGGCGAAATTTTTTGTTGTGGTTTGCTGCTTGTAATGAGAGAGTGATATAGGAAGCAAATGTGGA
GATCACATTTGCTCATCTCCTTGTTGCGTTGAAACTTTTGGTGTCAAGAGTTCTAATTCACATGTATTTG
AAGATTCCTCATATGCTGCTTTTGTTTCTAATTATTTTTTCTAGTAAGAAAACATTTGTTCCTGAGTTTC
CAACTAGAAAAAAATATCAAGTAAAATAGAATTCAATCATTTCCCTTACCAACGCTTGGTACTGCCAACC
GCAACAAAGAATTAATGCAAAACAACAGTCTATTAATATCAACCTAGACTAAACTCCTTAGTTTTACTTT
GAAATGCGAATGATACATGACACATTAGATTGTACTTGCTTTTTACCACAGATACAACGATACATTTGTA
TATCTTTTCCCTTATAGCAAACTCTAATATATCATAGTCAAGCTAACGAAACTTATGCAAGGGAAATATG
AAATTAGTATGCAAGTAAACTCAAAGAACTAATCATTGAACTGAAAGATCAATATATCAAAAAAAAAAAA
AAACAATAAAACCGTTTAACCGATAGATTAACCATTTCTGGTTCAGTTTATGGGTTAAACCACAATTTGC
ACACCCTGGTTAAACAATGAACACGTTTGCCTGACCAATTTTATTATATAAACCGAACCATCCTCACAAC
TTCAAGTTATCATCCCCTTTCTCTTTTCTCCTCTTGTTCTTGTCACCCGCTAAATCTATCAAAACACAAG
TAGTCCTAGTTGCACATATATTTACCATTGAGACCACGAAGTGGCTCTTCAGTGGACGAAAGGGCCTCGT
GATACGCCTATTTTTATAGGTTAATGTCATGATAATAATGGTTTCTTAGACGTCAGGTGGCACTTTTCGG
GGAAATGTGCGCGGAACCCCTATTTGTTTATTTTTCTAAATACATTCAAATATGTATCCGCTCATGAGAC
AATAACCCTGATAAATGCTTCAATAATATTGAAAAAGGAAGAGTATGCGCTCACGCAACTGGTCCAGAAC
CTTGACCGAACGCAGCGGTGGTAACGGCGCAGTGGCGGTTTTCATGGCTTGTTATGACTGTTTTTTTTTG
GGGTACAGTCTATGCCTCGGGCATCCAAGCAGCAAGCGCGTTACGCCGTGGGTCGATGTTTGATGTTATG
GAGCAGCAACGATGTTACGCAGCAGGGCAGTCGCCCTAAAACAAAGTTAAACATCATGAGGGAAGCGGTG
ATCGCCGAAGTATCGACTCAACTATCAGAGGTAGTTGGCGTCATCGAGCGCCATCTCGAACCGACGTTGC
TGGCCGTACATTTGTACGGCTCCGCAGTGGATGGCGGCCTGAAGCCACACAGCGATATTGATTTGCTGGT
TACGGTGACCGTAAGGCTTGATGAAACAACGCGGCGAGCTTTGATCAACGACCTTTTGGAAACTTCGGCT
TCCCCTGGAGAGAGCGAGATTCTCCGCGCTGTAGAAGTCACCATTGTTGTGCACGACGACATCATTCCGT
GGCGTTATCCAGCTAAGCGCGAACTGCAATTTGGAGAATGGCAGCGCAATGACATTCTTGCAGGTATCTT
CGAGCCAGCCACGATCGACATTGATCTGGCTATCTTGCTGACAAAAGCAAGAGAACATAGCGTTGCCTTG
GTAGGTCCAGCGGCGGAGGAACTCTTTGATCCGGTTCCTGAACAGGATCTATTTGAGGCGCTAAATGAAA
CCTTAACGCTATGGAACTCGCCGCCCGACTGGGCTGGCGATGAGCGAAATGTAGTGCTTACGTTGTCCCG
CATTTGGTACAGCGCAGTAACCGGCAAAATCGCGCCGAAGGATGTCGCTGCCGACTGGGCAATGGAGCGC
CTGCCGGCCCAGTATCAGCCCGTCATACTTGAAGCTAGACAGGCTTATCTTGGACAAGAAGAAGATCGCT
TGGCCTCGCGCGCAGATCAGTTGGAAGAATTTGTCCATTACGTAAAAGGCGAGATCACCAAGGTAGTCGG
CAAATAACTGTCAGACCAAGTTTACTCATATATACTTTAGATTGATTTAAAACTTCATTTTTAATTTAAA
AGGATCTAGGTGAAGATCCTTTTTGATAATCTCATGACCAAAATCCCTTAACGTGAGTTTTCGTTCCACT
GAGCGTCAGACCCCGTAGAAAAGATCAAAGGATCTTCTTGAGATCCTTTTTTTCTGCGCGTAATCTGCTG
CTTGCAAACAAAAAAACCACCGCTACCAGCGGTGGTTTGTTTGCCGGATCAAGAGCTACCAACTCTTTTT
CCGAAGGTAACTGGCTTCAGCAGAGCGCAGATACCAAATACTGTTCTTCTAGTGTAGCCGTAGTTAGGCC
ACCACTTCAAGAACTCTGTAGCACCGCCTACATACCTCGCTCTGCTAATCCTGTTACCAGTGGCTGCTGC
CAGTGGCGATAAGTCGTGTCTTACCGGGTTGGACTCAAGACGATA
